Addgene plasmid #245234: pEF myc-SHP2(Q510H)
Purpose: Mammalian expression of myc-tagged full-length SHP2
Depositing lab: Neel Shah. Depositing organization: Columbia University. Publication: Multiplexed single-cell transcriptomics reveals diverse phenotypic outcomes for pathogenic SHP2 variants. van Vlimmeren AE, Giglio RM, Jiang Z, Lee M, McFaline-Figueroa JL, Shah NH. bioRxiv [Preprint]. 2025 Jul 2:2025.06.30.662374. doi: 10.1101/2025.06.30.662374. PubMed 40631144.
Backbone
  Vector backbone: pEF
  Vector type: Mammalian Expression
Growth in bacteria
  Bacterial resistance: Ampicillin, 100 μg/mL
  Growth temperature: 37°C
  Growth strain: DH5alpha
  Copy number: High Copy
Gene/Insert
  Gene/Insert name: SHP2 full-length
  Species: H. sapiens (human)
  Mutation: Q510H
  Tag / fusion protein: myc (N terminal on insert)
  Cloning method: Gibson Cloning
Terms and licenses: Academic/Nonprofit Terms; Industry Terms: Not Available to Industry
How to cite: pEF myc-SHP2(Q510H) was a gift from Neel Shah (Addgene plasmid # 245234 ; http://n2t.net/addgene:245234 ; RRID:Addgene_245234)
