[The description below was written by a language model from this plasmid's Addgene catalogue record and pLannotate feature annotations shown in this document.]
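Description:
pEF myc-SHP2(Q510H) is a 7,568 nt mammalian expression plasmid built on a pEF backbone, designed to produce full-length human SHP2 (the protein tyrosine phosphatase encoded by PTPN11) carrying the Q510H substitution and an N-terminal myc epitope tag. It is maintained in E. coli as a high-copy plasmid through a ColE1/pUC-type origin and selected with ampicillin via the β-lactamase gene and its native promoter. An f1 origin is also present, along with small backbone remnants such as lac promoter/operator elements and a bom fragment that play no role in the payload.

Expression of the insert is driven by the human EF-1α promoter, a strong constitutive promoter active in a broad range of mammalian cell types, and transcripts are terminated by the bovine growth hormone polyadenylation signal. A T7 promoter sits between the EF-1α promoter and the coding region, which can serve for in vitro transcription or as a sequencing primer site. The myc tag itself is not called out in the feature table, but the catalogue places it at the N terminus of the insert; it allows detection or immunoprecipitation of the exogenous protein separately from endogenous SHP2. A second cassette places the blasticidin S deaminase gene under tandem SV40 early and EM7 promoters with an SV40 poly(A) signal, so blasticidin selection of transfected mammalian cells should be possible. The short bleomycin-resistance fragments annotated after it appear to be non-functional leftovers.

SHP2 acts downstream of receptor and cytoplasmic tyrosine kinases and positively regulates MAPK signalling. The associated work profiles the phenotypic consequences of pathogenic SHP2 variants, so this construct is suited to expressing the Q510H variant in mammalian cells for comparison with other SHP2 variants.
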