Features (pLannotate 1.2.2; 22 found; start..end, strand, type, name):
     28..80      -  misc_feature   bom (fragment): basis of mobility region from pBR322
    235..253     +  enhancer       CMV enhancer (fragment): human cytomegalovirus immediate early enhancer
    278..344     +  CDS            small t antigen (fragment): SV40 (simian virus 40) small t antigen
    351..1529    +  promoter       EF-1α promoter: strong constitutive promoter for human elongation factor EF-1α
   1546..1564    +  promoter       T7 promoter: promoter for bacteriophage T7 RNA polymerase
   1734..3512    +  CDS            PTPN11: PTN11_HUMAN - Also known as PTP2C, SHPTP2. Experimental evidence at protein level: Swiss-Prot protein existence level 1. Acts downstream of various receptor and cytoplasmic protein tyrosine kinases to participate in the signal transduction from the cell surface to the nucleus (PubMed:10655584, PubMed:18559669, PubMed:18829466, PubMed:26742426, PubMed:28074573). Positively regulates MAPK signal transduction pathway (PubMed:28074573). Dephosphorylates GAB1, ARHGAP35 and EGFR (PubMed:28074573). Dephosphorylates ROCK2 at 'Tyr-722' resulting in stimulation of its RhoA binding activity (PubMed:18559
   3541..3765    +  polyA_signal   bGH poly(A) signal: bovine growth hormone polyadenylation signal
   3769..3790    +  promoter       SV40 promoter (fragment): SV40 enhancer and early promoter
   3811..4239    +  rep_origin     f1 ori (sequence partly withheld): f1 bacteriophage origin of replication; arrow indicates direction of (+) strand synthesis
   4253..4582    +  promoter       SV40 promoter: SV40 enhancer and early promoter
   4630..4677    +  promoter       EM7 promoter: synthetic bacterial promoter&nbsp
   4696..5094    +  CDS            BSD: blasticidin S deaminase; Aspergillus terreus BSD; confers resistance to blasticidin
   5095..5122    +  CDS            BleoR (fragment): antibiotic-binding protein; Sh ble from Streptoalloteichus hindustanus; confers resistance to bleomycin, phleomycin, and Zeocin™
   5132..5257    +  CDS            ble (fragment): BLE_KLEPN - Experimental evidence at protein level: Swiss-Prot protein existence level 1. Binding protein with a strong affinity to the bleomycin family of antibiotics. Binds to CL990; an antimitotic-antibiotic compound. From Klebsiella pneumoniae.
   5252..5373    +  polyA_signal   SV40 poly(A) signal: SV40 polyadenylation signal
   5446..5462    -  protein_bind   lac operator: The lac repressor binds to the lac operator to inhibit transcription in E. coli. This inhibition can be relieved by adding lactose or isopropyl-β-D-thiogalactopyranoside (IPTG). lac repressor encoded by lacI
   5470..5500    -  promoter       lac promoter: promoter for the E. coli lac operon
   5515..5536    -  protein_bind   CAP binding site: CAP binding activates transcription in the presence of cAMP. E. coli catabolite activator protein
   5549..5641    -  CDS            lacI (fragment): lac repressor; lacI; The lac repressor binds to the lac operator to inhibit transcription in E. coli. This inhibition can be relieved by adding lactose or isopropyl-β-D-thiogalactopyranoside (IPTG).
   5813..6401    -  rep_origin     ori: high-copy-number ColE1/pMB1/pBR322/pUC origin of replication
   6572..7432    -  CDS            AmpR: β-lactamase; bla; confers resistance to ampicillin, carbenicillin, and related antibiotics
   7433..7537    -  promoter       AmpR promoter: bla
>Addgene plasmid #245234 | pEF myc-SHP2(Q510H) | addgene full sequence | sequence record 488327 | Addgene NGS Result
GACGGATCGGGAGATCTCCCGATCCCCTATGGTGCACTCTCAGTACAATCTGCTCTGATGCCGCATAGTT
AAGCCAGTATCTGCTCCCTGCTTGTGTGTTGGAGGTCGCTGAGTAGTGCGCGAGCAAAATTTAAGCTACA
ACAAGGCAAGGCTTGACCGACAATTGCATGAAGAATCTGCTTAGGGTTAGGCGTTTTGCGCTGCTTCGCG
ATGTACGGGCCAGATATACGCGTTGACATTGATTATTGACTAGGCTTTTGCAAAAAGCTTTGCAAAGATG
GATAAAGTTTTAAACAGAGAGGAATCTTTGCAGCTAATGGACCTTCTAGGTCTTGAAAGGAGTGGGAATT
GGCTCCGGTGCCCGTCAGTGGGCAGAGCGCACATCGCCCACAGTCCCCGAGAAGTTGGGGGGAGGGGTCG
GCAATTGAACCGGTGCCTAGAGAAGGTGGCGCGGGGTAAACTGGGAAAGTGATGTCGTGTACTGGCTCCG
CCTTTTTCCCGAGGGTGGGGGAGAACCGTATATAAGTGCAGTAGTCGCCGTGAACGTTCTTTTTCGCAAC
GGGTTTGCCGCCAGAACACAGGTAAGTGCCGTGTGTGGTTCCCGCGGGCCTGGCCTCTTTACGGGTTATG
GCCCTTGCGTGCCTTGAATTACTTCCACCTGGCTGCAGTACGTGATTCTTGATCCCGAGCTTCGGGTTGG
AAGTGGGTGGGAGAGTTCGAGGCCTTGCGCTTAAGGAGCCCCTTCGCCTCGTGCTTGAGTTGAGGCCTGG
CCTGGGCGCTGGGGCCGCCGCGTGCGAATCTGGTGGCACCTTCGCGCCTGTCTCGCTGCTTTCGATAAGT
CTCTAGCCATTTAAAATTTTTGATGACCTGCTGCGACGCTTTTTTTCTGGCAAGATAGTCTTGTAAATGC
GGGCCAAGATCTGCACACTGGTATTTCGGTTTTTGGGGCCGCGGGCGGCGACGGGGCCCGTGCGTCCCAG
CGCACATGTTCGGCGAGGCGGGGCCTGCGAGCGCGGCCACCGAGAATCGGACGGGGGTAGTCTCAAGCTG
GCCGGCCTGCTCTGGTGCCTGGCCTCGCGCCGCCGTGTATCGCCCCGCCCTGGGCGGCAAGGCTGGCCCG
GTCGGCACCAGTTGCGTGAGCGGAAAGATGGCCGCTTCCCGGCCCTGCTGCAGGGAGCTCAAAATGGAGG
ACGCGGCGCTCGGGAGAGCGGGCGGGTGAGTCACCCACACAAAGGAAAAGGGCCTTTCCGTCCTCAGCCG
TCGCTTCATGTGACTCCACGGAGTACCGGGCGCCGTCCAGGCACCTCGATTAGTTCTCGAGCTTTTGGAG
TACGTCGTCTTTAGGTTGGGGGGAGGGGTTTTATGCGATGGAGTTTCCCCACACTGAGTGGGTGGAGACT
GAAGTTAGGCCAGCTTGGCACTTGATGTAATTCTCCTTGGAATTTGCCCTTTTTGAGTTTGGATCTTGGT
TCATTCTCAAGCCTCAGACAGTGGTTCAAAGTTTTTTTCTTCCATTTCAGGTGTCGTGAGGAATTAGCTT
GGTACTAATACGACTCACTATAGGGAGACCCAAGCTGGCTAGGTAAGCTTGGTACCGAGCTCGGATCCAC
TAGTCCAGTGTGGTGGAATTCTGCAGATATCCAGCACAGTGGCGGCCGCTCGAGTCTAGAGGGCCCTTCA
CCATGGAACAAAAACTCATCTCAGAAGAGGATCTGGGAGGGCAGTCTGGGCAGATGACATCGCGGAGATG
GTTTCACCCAAATATCACTGGTGTGGAGGCAGAAAACCTACTGTTGACAAGAGGAGTTGATGGCAGTTTT
TTGGCAAGGCCTAGTAAAAGTAACCCTGGAGACTTCACACTTTCCGTTAGAAGAAATGGAGCTGTCACCC
ACATCAAGATTCAGAACACTGGTGATTACTATGACCTGTATGGAGGGGAGAAATTTGCCACTTTGGCTGA
GTTGGTCCAGTATTACATGGAACATCACGGGCAATTAAAAGAGAAGAATGGAGATGTCATTGAGCTTAAA
TATCCTCTGAACTGTGCAGATCCTACCTCTGAAAGGTGGTTTCATGGACATCTCTCTGGGAAAGAAGCAG
AGAAATTATTAACTGAAAAAGGAAAACATGGTAGTTTTCTTGTACGAGAGAGCCAGAGCCACCCTGGAGA
TTTTGTTCTTTCTGTGCGCACTGGTGATGACAAAGGGGAGAGCAATGACGGCAAGTCTAAAGTGACCCAT
GTTATGATTCGCTGTCAGGAACTGAAATACGACGTTGGTGGAGGAGAACGGTTTGATTCTTTGACAGATC
TTGTGGAACATTATAAGAAGAATCCTATGGTGGAAACATTGGGTACAGTACTACAACTCAAGCAGCCCCT
TAACACGACTCGTATAAATGCTGCTGAAATAGAAAGCAGAGTTCGAGAACTAAGCAAATTAGCTGAGACC
ACAGATAAAGTCAAACAAGGCTTTTGGGAAGAATTTGAGACACTACAACAACAGGAGTGCAAACTTCTCT
ACAGCCGAAAAGAGGGTCAAAGGCAAGAAAACAAAAACAAAAATAGATATAAAAACATCCTGCCCTTTGA
TCATACCAGGGTTGTCCTACACGATGGTGATCCCAATGAGCCTGTTTCAGATTACATCAATGCAAATATC
ATCATGCCTGAATTTGAAACCAAGTGCAACAATTCAAAGCCCAAAAAGAGTTACATTGCCACACAAGGCT
GCCTGCAAAACACGGTGAATGACTTTTGGCGGATGGTGTTCCAAGAAAACTCCCGAGTGATTGTCATGAC
AACGAAAGAAGTGGAGAGAGGAAAGAGTAAATGTGTCAAATACTGGCCTGATGAGTATGCTCTAAAAGAA
TATGGCGTCATGCGTGTTAGGAACGTCAAAGAAAGCGCCGCTCATGACTATACGCTAAGAGAACTTAAAC
TTTCAAAGGTTGGACAAGGGAATACGGAGAGAACGGTCTGGCAATACCACTTTCGGACCTGGCCGGACCA
CGGCGTGCCCAGCGACCCTGGGGGCGTGCTGGACTTCCTGGAGGAGGTGCACCATAAGCAGGAGAGCATC
ATGGATGCAGGGCCGGTCGTGGTGCACTGCAGTGCTGGAATTGGCCGGACAGGGACGTTCATTGTGATTG
ATATTCTTATTGACATCATCAGAGAGAAAGGTGTTGACTGCGATATTGACGTTCCCAAAACCATCCAGAT
GGTGCGGTCTCAGAGGTCAGGGATGGTCCAGACAGAAGCACATTACCGATTTATCTATATGGCGGTCCAG
CATTATATTGAAACACTACAGCGCAGGATTGAAGAAGAGCAGAAAAGCAAGAGGAAAGGGCACGAATATA
CAAATATTAAGTATTCTCTAGCGGACCAGACGAGTGGAGATCAGAGCCCTCTCCCGCCTTGTACTCCAAC
GCCACCCTGTGCAGAAATGAGAGAAGACAGTGCTAGAGTCTATGAAAACGTGGGCCTGATGCAACAGCAG
AAAAGTTTCAGATAGGTTTAAACCCGCTGATCAGCCTCGACTGTGCCTTCTAGTTGCCAGCCATCTGTTG
TTTGCCCCTCCCCCGTGCCTTCCTTGACCCTGGAAGGTGCCACTCCCACTGTCCTTTCCTAATAAAATGA
GGAAATTGCATCGCATTGTCTGAGTAGGTGTCATTCTATTCTGGGGGGTGGGGTGGGGCAGGACAGCAAG
GGGGAGGATTGGGAAGACAATAGCAGGCATGCTGGGGATGCGGTGGGCTCTATGGCTTCTGAGGCGGAAA
GAACCAGCTGGGGCTCTAGGGGGTATCCCC
[124 nt withheld, positions 3811-3934]
C
[91 nt withheld, positions 3936-4026]
A
[49 nt withheld, positions 4028-4076]
CCTTTGACGTTGGAGTCCACGTTCTTT
[37 nt withheld, positions 4104-4140]
ACCCTATCTCGGTCTATTCTTTTGATTTATAAGGGATTTTGCCGATTTCGGCCTATTGGTTAAAAAATGA
GCTGATTTAACAAAAATTTAACGCGAATTAATTCTGTGGAATGTGTGTCAGTTAGGGTGTGGAAAGTCCC
CAGGCTCCCCAGCAGGCAGAAGTATGCAAAGCATGCATCTCAATTAGTCAGCAACCAGGTGTGGAAAGTC
CCCAGGCTCCCCAGCAGGCAGAAGTATGCAAAGCATGCATCTCAATTAGTCAGCAACCATAGTCCCGCCC
CTAACTCCGCCCATCCCGCCCCTAACTCCGCCCAGTTCCGCCCATTCTCCGCCCCATGGCTGACTAATTT
TTTTTATTTATGCAGAGGCCGAGGCCGCCTCTGCCTCTGAGCTATTCCAGAAGTAGTGAGGAGGCTTTTT
TGGAGGCCTAGGCTTTTGCAAAAAGCTCCCGGGAGCTTGTATATCCATTTTCGGATCTGATCAGCACGTG
TTGACAATTAATCATCGGCATAGTATATCGGCATAGTATAATACGACAAGGTGAGGAACTAAACCATGGC
CAAGCCTTTGTCTCAAGAAGAATCCACCCTCATTGAAAGAGCAACGGCTACAATCAACAGCATCCCCATC
TCTGAAGACTACAGCGTCGCCAGCGCAGCTCTCTCTAGCGACGGCCGCATCTTCACTGGTGTCAATGTAT
ATCATTTTACTGGGGGACCTTGTGCAGAACTCGTGGTGCTGGGCACTGCTGCTGCTGCGGCAGCTGGCAA
CCTGACTTGTATCGTCGCGATCGGAAATGAGAACAGGGGCATCTTGAGCCCCTGCGGACGGTGCCGACAG
GTGCTTCTCGATCTGCATCCTGGGATCAAAGCCATAGTGAAGGACAGTGATGGACAGCCGACGGCAGTTG
GGATTCGTGAATTGCTGCCCTCTGGTTATGTGTGGGAGGGCTAAGCACTTCGTGGCCGAGGAGCAGGACT
GACACGTGCTACGAGATTTCGATTCCACCGCCGCCTTCTATGAAAGGTTGGGCTTCGGAATCGTTTTCCG
GGACGCCGGCTGGATGATCCTCCAGCGCGGGGATCTCATGCTGGAGTTCTTCGCCCACCCCAACTTGTTT
ATTGCAGCTTATAATGGTTACAAATAAAGCAATAGCATCACAAATTTCACAAATAAAGCATTTTTTTCAC
TGCATTCTAGTTGTGGTTTGTCCAAACTCATCAATGTATCTTATCATGTCTGTATACCGTCGACCTCTAG
CTAGAGCTTGGCGTAATCATGGTCATAGCTGTTTCCTGTGTGAAATTGTTATCCGCTCACAATTCCACAC
AACATACGAGCCGGAAGCATAAAGTGTAAAGCCTGGGGTGCCTAATGAGTGAGCTAACTCACATTAATTG
CGTTGCGCTCACTGCCCGCTTTCCAGTCGGGAAACCTGTCGTGCCAGCTGCATTAATGAATCGGCCAACG
CGCGGGGAGAGGCGGTTTGCGTATTGGGCGCTCTTCCGCTTCCTCGCTCACTGACTCGCTGCGCTCGGTC
GTTCGGCTGCGGCGAGCGGTATCAGCTCACTCAAAGGCGGTAATACGGTTATCCACAGAATCAGGGGATA
ACGCAGGAAAGAACATGTGAGCAAAAGGCCAGGAACCGTAAAAAGGCCGCGTTGCTGGCGTTTTTCCATA
GGCTCCGCCCCCCTGACGAGCATCACAAAAATCGACGCTCAAGTCAGAGGTGGCGAAACCCGACAGGACT
ATAAAGATACCAGGCGTTTCCCCCTGGAAGCTCCCTCGTGCGCTCTCCTGTTCCGACCCTGCCGCTTACC
GGATACCTGTCCGCCTTTCTCCCTTCGGGAAGCGTGGCGCTTTCTCATAGCTCACGCTGTAGGTATCTCA
GTTCGGTGTAGGTCGTTCGCTCCAAGCTGGGCTGTGTGCACGAACCCCCCGTTCAGCCCGACCGCTGCGC
CTTATCCGGTAACTATCGTCTTGAGTCCAACCCGGTAAGACACGACTTATCGCCACTGGCAGCAGCCACT
GGTAACAGGATTAGCAGAGCGAGGTATGTAGGCGGTGCTACAGAGTTCTTGAAGTGGTGGCCTAACTACG
GCTACACTAGAAGAACAGTATTTGGTATCTGCGCTCTGCTGAAGCCAGTTACCTTCGGAAAAAGAGTTGG
TAGCTCTTGATCCGGCAAACAAACCACCGCTGGTAGCGGTGGTTTTTTTGTTTGCAAGCAGCAGATTACG
CGCAGAAAAAAAGGATCTCAAGAAGATCCTTTGATCTTTTCTACGGGGTCTGACGCTCAGTGGAACGAAA
ACTCACGTTAAGGGATTTTGGTCATGAGATTATCAAAAAGGATCTTCACCTAGATCCTTTTAAATTAAAA
ATGAAGTTTTAAATCAATCTAAAGTATATATGAGTAAACTTGGTCTGACAGTTACCAATGCTTAATCAGT
GAGGCACCTATCTCAGCGATCTGTCTATTTCGTTCATCCATAGTTGCCTGACTCCCCGTCGTGTAGATAA
CTACGATACGGGAGGGCTTACCATCTGGCCCCAGTGCTGCAATGATACCGCGAGACCCACGCTCACCGGC
TCCAGATTTATCAGCAATAAACCAGCCAGCCGGAAGGGCCGAGCGCAGAAGTGGTCCTGCAACTTTATCC
GCCTCCATCCAGTCTATTAATTGTTGCCGGGAAGCTAGAGTAAGTAGTTCGCCAGTTAATAGTTTGCGCA
ACGTTGTTGCCATTGCTACAGGCATCGTGGTGTCACGCTCGTCGTTTGGTATGGCTTCATTCAGCTCCGG
TTCCCAACGATCAAGGCGAGTTACATGATCCCCCATGTTGTGCAAAAAAGCGGTTAGCTCCTTCGGTCCT
CCGATCGTTGTCAGAAGTAAGTTGGCCGCAGTGTTATCACTCATGGTTATGGCAGCACTGCATAATTCTC
TTACTGTCATGCCATCCGTAAGATGCTTTTCTGTGACTGGTGAGTACTCAACCAAGTCATTCTGAGAATA
GTGTATGCGGCGACCGAGTTGCTCTTGCCCGGCGTCAATACGGGATAATACCGCGCCACATAGCAGAACT
TTAAAAGTGCTCATCATTGGAAAACGTTCTTCGGGGCGAAAACTCTCAAGGATCTTACCGCTGTTGAGAT
CCAGTTCGATGTAACCCACTCGTGCACCCAACTGATCTTCAGCATCTTTTACTTTCACCAGCGTTTCTGG
GTGAGCAAAAACAGGAAGGCAAAATGCCGCAAAAAAGGGAATAAGGGCGACACGGAAATGTTGAATACTC
ATACTCTTCCTTTTTCAATATTATTGAAGCATTTATCAGGGTTATTGTCTCATGAGCGGATACATATTTG
AATGTATTTAGAAAAATAAACAAATAGGGGTTCCGCGCACATTTCCCCGAAAAGTGCCACCTGACGTC
